Addgene plasmid #42832: TAL3369
Depositing lab: Keith Joung. Depositing organization: Massachusetts General Hospital. Publication: Targeted gene disruption in somatic zebrafish cells using engineered TALENs. Sander JD, Cade L, Khayter C, Reyon D, Peterson RT, Joung JK, Yeh JR. Nat Biotechnol. 2011 Aug 5;29(8):697-8. doi: 10.1038/nbt.1934. PubMed 21822241.
Backbone
  Vector backbone: JDS70
  Backbone manufacturer: Addgene plasmid #32285
  Backbone size w/o insert (bp): 6447
  Vector type: Mammalian Expression ; T7
Growth in bacteria
  Bacterial resistance: Ampicillin, 100 μg/mL
  Growth temperature: 37°C
  Growth strain: XL1 Blue
  Copy number: High Copy
Gene/Insert
  Gene/Insert name: ZebrafishCommunity-Sox2-right (alt name: Sox2)
  Species: D. rerio (zebrafish)
  Insert size (bp): 1640
  Promoter: CMV
  Tag / fusion protein: 3X Flag (N terminal on backbone); WT FOKI (C terminal on backbone)
  Cloning method: Restriction Enzyme; 5′ cloning site N/A (destroyed during cloning); 3′ cloning site N/A (destroyed during cloning)
  Sequencing primers: 5′ CMV-F; 3′ BGH-rev
Terms and licenses: Academic/Nonprofit Terms; Industry Terms: Not Available to Industry
Depositor comments: Target binding site: TTTCCATCATGTTATACA It is strongly recommended that users perform a diagnostic digest to verify this plasmid prior to use. For example, a double digest of the plasmid with BamHI and KpnI should result in two bands at 2.3kb and 5.8kb.
How to cite: TAL3369 was a gift from Keith Joung (Addgene plasmid # 42832 ; http://n2t.net/addgene:42832 ; RRID:Addgene_42832)
