[The description below was written by a language model from this plasmid's Addgene catalogue record.]
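Description:
TAL3369 is a TALEN expression plasmid built on the JDS70 backbone (about 6.4 kb without insert), classed as a mammalian expression vector that also carries a T7 promoter. It is maintained in E. coli as a high-copy plasmid under ampicillin selection. No feature table is supplied, so the origin of replication and other backbone elements are not itemised. The use of a BGH reverse sequencing primer suggests a BGH polyadenylation region downstream of the coding sequence.

The insert, named ZebrafishCommunity-Sox2-right, is a roughly 1.6 kb engineered TAL effector repeat array designed to recognise a specific 18-nucleotide site in the zebrafish (D. rerio) sox2 gene. It was cloned by restriction enzyme methods into sites that were destroyed in the process. This places the array in frame with backbone-encoded elements, an N-terminal 3X Flag tag and a C-terminal wild-type FokI nuclease domain. The CMV promoter drives expression of the fusion in mammalian cells. The T7 promoter would allow in vitro transcription of mRNA, the usual route for delivering TALENs into zebrafish embryos, although the record does not spell this out.

Because FokI cleaves DNA only as a dimer, this "right" monomer is meant to be paired with a corresponding "left" TALEN that binds the opposite half-site. Together they produce a double-strand break in the spacer between the two sites. Error-prone repair of that break can introduce insertions or deletions that disrupt sox2. This matches the plasmid's origin in work on targeted gene disruption in zebrafish somatic cells with engineered TALENs. The depositor recommends verifying the plasmid by diagnostic restriction digest before use.
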