>Addgene plasmid #42832 | TAL3369 | depositor partial sequence | sequence record 57952 | TAL3369 sequence 2430 bps
TCTAGAGCTAGCACCATGGACTACAAAGACCATGACGGTGATTATAAAGATCATGACATCGATTACAAGG
ATGACGATGACAAGATGGCCCCCAAGAAGAAGAGGAAGGTGGGCATTCACCGCGGGGTACCTATGGTGGA
CTTGAGGACACTCGGTTATTCGCAACAGCAACAGGAGAAAATCAAGCCTAAGGTCAGGAGCACCGTCGCG
CAACACCACGAGGCGCTTGTGGGGCATGGCTTCACTCATGCGCATATTGTCGCGCTTTCACAGCACCCTG
CGGCGCTTGGGACGGTGGCTGTCAAATACCAAGATATGATTGCGGCCCTGCCCGAAGCCACGCACGAGGC
AATTGTAGGGGTCGGTAAACAGTGGTCGGGAGCGCGAGCACTTGAGGCGCTGCTGACTGTGGCGGGTGAG
CTTAGGGGGCCTCCGCTCCAGCTCGACACCGGGCAGCTGCTGAAGATCGCGAAGAGAGGGGGAGTAACAG
CGGTAGAGGCAGTGCACGCCTGGCGCAATGCGCTCACCGGGGCCCCCTTGAACCTGACCCCAGACCAGGT
AGTCGCAATCGCGTCAAACGGAGGGGGAAAGCAAGCCCTGGAAACCGTGCAAAGGTTGTTGCCGGTCCTT
TGTCAAGACCACGGCCTTACACCGGAGCAAGTCGTGGCCATTGCAAGCAATGGGGGTGGCAAACAGGCTC
TTGAGACGGTTCAGAGACTTCTCCCAGTTCTCTGTCAAGCCCACGGGCTGACTCCCGATCAAGTTGTAGC
GATTGCGTCGCATGACGGAGGGAAACAAGCATTGGAGACTGTCCAACGGCTCCTTCCCGTGTTGTGTCAA
GCCCACGGTTTGACGCCTGCACAAGTGGTCGCCATCGCCAGCCATGATGGCGGTAAGCAGGCGCTGGAAA
CAGTACAGCGCCTGCTGCCTGTACTGTGCCAGGATCATGGACTGACCCCAGACCAGGTAGTCGCAATCGC
GTCGAACATTGGGGGAAAGCAAGCCCTGGAAACCGTGCAAAGGTTGTTGCCGGTCCTTTGTCAAGACCAC
GGCCTTACACCGGAGCAAGTCGTGGCCATTGCAAGCAATGGGGGTGGCAAACAGGCTCTTGAGACGGTTC
AGAGACTTCTCCCAGTTCTCTGTCAAGCCCACGGGCTGACTCCCGATCAAGTTGTAGCGATTGCGTCGCA
TGACGGAGGGAAACAAGCATTGGAGACTGTCCAACGGCTCCTTCCCGTGTTGTGTCAAGCCCACGGTTTG
ACGCCTGCACAAGTGGTCGCCATCGCCTCCAATATTGGCGGTAAGCAGGCGCTGGAAACAGTACAGCGCC
TGCTGCCTGTACTGTGCCAGGATCATGGACTGACCCCAGACCAGGTAGTCGCAATCGCGTCAAACGGAGG
GGGAAAGCAAGCCCTGGAAACCGTGCAAAGGTTGTTGCCGGTCCTTTGTCAAGACCACGGCCTTACACCG
GAGCAAGTCGTGGCCATTGCAAATAATAACGGTGGCAAACAGGCTCTTGAGACGGTTCAGAGACTTCTCC
CAGTTCTCTGTCAAGCCCACGGGCTGACTCCCGATCAAGTTGTAGCGATTGCGTCCAACGGTGGAGGGAA
ACAAGCATTGGAGACTGTCCAACGGCTCCTTCCCGTGTTGTGTCAAGCCCACGGTTTGACGCCTGCACAA
GTGGTCGCCATCGCCTCGAATGGCGGCGGTAAGCAGGCGCTGGAAACAGTACAGCGCCTGCTGCCTGTAC
TGTGCCAGGATCATGGACTGACCCCAGACCAGGTAGTCGCAATCGCGTCGAACATTGGGGGAAAGCAAGC
CCTGGAAACCGTGCAAAGGTTGTTGCCGGTCCTTTGTCAAGACCACGGCCTTACACCGGAGCAAGTCGTG
GCCATTGCAAGCAATGGGGGTGGCAAACAGGCTCTTGAGACGGTTCAGAGACTTCTCCCAGTTCTCTGTC
AAGCCCACGGGCTGACTCCCGATCAAGTTGTAGCGATTGCGTCGAACATTGGAGGGAAACAAGCATTGGA
GACTGTCCAACGGCTCCTTCCCGTGTTGTGTCAAGCCCACGGTTTGACGCCTGCACAAGTGGTCGCCATC
GCCAGCCATGATGGCGGTAAGCAGGCGCTGGAAACAGTACAGCGCCTGCTGCCTGTACTGTGCCAGGATC
ATGGACTGACACCCGAACAGGTGGTCGCCATTGCTTCTAACATCGGAGGACGGCCAGCCTTGGAGTCCAT
CGTAGCCCAATTGTCCAGGCCCGATCCCGCGTTGGCTGCGTTAACGAATGACCATCTGGTGGCGTTGGCA
TGTCTTGGTGGACGACCCGCGCTCGATGCAGTCAAAAAGGGTCTGCCTCATGCTCCCGCATTGATCAAAA
GAACCAACCGGCGGATTCCCGAGAGAACTTCCCATCGAGTCGCGGGATCC
