>Addgene plasmid #42832 | TAL3369 | addgene partial sequence | sequence record 60814 | JDS-TALEN-F 5'-TAGGGGTCGGTAAACAGTGG-3'
TGTGGCGGGTGAGCTTAGGGGGCCTCCGCTCCAGCTCGACACCGGGCAGCTGCTGAAGATCGCGAAGAGA
GGGGGAGTAACAGCGGTAGAGGCAGTGCACGCCTGGCGCAATGCGCTCACCGGGGCCCCCTTGAACCTGA
CCCCAGACCAGGTAGTCGCAATCGCGTCAAACGGAGGGGGAAAGCAAGCCCTGGAAACCGTGCAAAGGTT
GTTGCCGGTCCTTTGTCAAGACCACGGCCTTACACCGGAGCAAGTCGTGGCCATTGCAAGCAATGGGGGT
GGCAAACAGGCTCTTGAGACGGTTCAGAGACTTCTCCCAGTTCTCTGTCAAGCCCACGGGCTGACTCCCG
ATCAAGTTGTAGCGATTGCGTCGCATGACGGAGGGAAACAAGCATTGGAGACTGTCCAACGGCTCCTTCC
CGTGTTGTGTCAAGCCCACGGTTTGACGCCTGCACAAGTGGTCGCCATCGCCAGCCATGATGGCGGTAAG
CAGGCGCTGGAAACAGTACAGCGCCTGCTGCCTGTACTGTGCCAGGATCATGGACTGACCCCAGACCAGG
TAGTCGCAATCGCGTCGAACATTGGGGGAAAGCAAGCCCTGGAAACCGTGCAAAGGTTGTTGCCGGTCCT
TTGTCAAGACCACGGCCTTACACCGGAGCAAGTCGTGGCCATTGCAAGCAATGGGGGTGGCAAACAGGCT
CTTGAGACGGTTCAGAGACTTCTCCCAGTTCTCTGTCAAGCCCACGGGCTGACTCCCGATCAAGTTGTAG
CGATTGCGTCGCATGACGGAGGGAAACAAGCATTGGAGACTGTCCAACGGCTCCTTCCCGTGTTGTGTCA
AGCCCACGGTTTGACGCCTGCACAAGTGGTCGCCATCGCCTCCAATATTGGC
